Addgene plasmid #195044: natMX-ins7
Purpose: pFA6a derived selection cassette 5' flanked with tCYC1 transcription terminator, allows genome modification without disruption of insertion neighboring genes by transcription interference
Depositing lab: Gloria Brar. Depositing organization: University of California, Berkeley. Publication: Bidirectional promoter activity from expression cassettes can drive off-target repression of neighboring gene translation. Powers EN, Chan C, Doron-Mandel E, Llacsahuanga Allcca L, Kim Kim J, Jovanovic M, Brar GA. Elife. 2022 Dec 12;11:e81086. doi: 10.7554/eLife.81086. PubMed 36503721.
Backbone
  Vector backbone: pFA6a
  Backbone size w/o insert (bp): 2400
  Total vector size (bp): 4038
  Vector type: yeast genomic targeting
  Selectable markers: Nourseothricin (Clonat)
Growth in bacteria
  Bacterial resistance: Ampicillin, 100 μg/mL
  Growth temperature: 37°C
  Growth strain: DH5alpha
  Copy number: Unknown
Gene/Insert
  Gene/Insert name: NatR (alt names: Nourseothricin resistance cassette; confers resistance to Nourseothricin (Clonat))
  Species: S. cerevisiae (budding yeast); A. gossypii
  Insert size (bp): 1600
  Tag / fusion protein: tCYC1 S. cerevisiae, pPGK1 C. glabrata, NatR, tPGK1 C. glabrata
  Cloning method: Gibson Cloning
  Sequencing primers: 5′ SP6; 3′ T7
Resource information
  A portion of this plasmid was derived from a plasmid made by: Longtine et al., 1998
Terms and licenses: Academic/Nonprofit Terms; Industry Terms: Not Available to Industry
Depositor comments: This plasmid can be used in place of the original pFA6a series to introduce targeted mutation by selectable marker insertion in yeast while preventing off-target disruption of insertion neighboring genes caused by cassette promoter driven transcription interference. For more information regarding these plasmids see our article (Powers et al., eLife 2022) "Bidirectional promoter activity from expression cassettes can drive off-target repression of neighboring gene translation" The backbone was amplified from pFA6a-kanMX6 (Longtine et al., 1998), the NatR gene and C. glabrata PGK1 promoter and terminator were synthesized on a gene block from IDT, the tCYC1 sequence was amplified from S. cerevisiae gDNA.
How to cite: natMX-ins7 was a gift from Gloria Brar (Addgene plasmid # 195044 ; http://n2t.net/addgene:195044 ; RRID:Addgene_195044)
