[The description below was written by a language model from this plasmid's Addgene catalogue record and pLannotate feature annotations shown in this document.]
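Description:
natMX-ins7 is a yeast genomic targeting plasmid derived from the pFA6a series, serving as a template source for a nourseothricin (clonNAT) resistance cassette that is integrated into the Saccharomyces cerevisiae genome. It is propagated in E. coli through a high-copy ColE1/pUC-type origin and an ampicillin resistance gene (β-lactamase with its own promoter). The feature table shows no yeast replication origin, which fits a cassette meant to function only after chromosomal integration. The catalogue lists a total size of about 4.0 kb, close to the 4,073 nt of the sequenced record. Short lacI, rop and bom fragments annotated in the backbone appear to be vestigial remnants.

According to the depositor, the roughly 1.6 kb insert consists of the S. cerevisiae CYC1 terminator, the Candida glabrata PGK1 promoter, the NatR coding sequence and the C. glabrata PGK1 terminator. The annotation detects the CYC1 terminator fragment on the reverse strand, upstream of the marker, and identifies the marker ORF as a streptothricin acetyltransferase homologue, which detoxifies the drug by acetylation. The PGK1 promoter and terminator were not picked up by the annotation tool but would occupy the unannotated regions flanking the ORF. SP6 and T7 promoters bracket the cassette and serve as sequencing primer sites.

The design addresses the finding that promoters of selection cassettes can fire bidirectionally, producing divergent transcripts that interfere with neighbouring genes and repress their translation. The inverted tCYC1 on the 5′ side is positioned to terminate such outward transcription, insulating the adjacent locus. The plasmid is intended as a replacement for the original pFA6a marker plasmids for making deletions or other marker-linked mutations without off-target effects on genes next to the insertion site.
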