Features (pLannotate 1.2.2; 10 found; start..end, strand, type, name):
      5..23      +  promoter       SP6 promoter: promoter for bacteriophage SP6 RNA polymerase
     83..279     -  terminator     CYC1 terminator (fragment): S. cerevisiae CYC1; transcription terminator for CYC1
    691..1254    +  CDS            sta: STA_STRLA - Experimental evidence at protein level: Swiss-Prot protein existence level 1. Involved in resistance to streptothricin, a broad-spectrum antibiotic produced by streptomycetes. Detoxifies streptothricin via acetylation of the beta amino group of the first beta-lysyl moiety of streptothricin. From Streptomyces lavendulae.
   1732..1750    -  promoter       T7 promoter: promoter for bacteriophage T7 RNA polymerase
   1772..1825    -  CDS            lacI (fragment): lac repressor; lacI; The lac repressor binds to the lac operator to inhibit transcription in E. coli. This inhibition can be relieved by adding lactose or isopropyl-β-D-thiogalactopyranoside (IPTG).
   2008..2596    -  rep_origin     ori: high-copy-number ColE1/pMB1/pBR322/pUC origin of replication
   2767..3627    -  CDS            AmpR: β-lactamase; bla; confers resistance to ampicillin, carbenicillin, and related antibiotics
   3628..3732    -  promoter       AmpR promoter: bla
   3827..3862    +  CDS            rop (fragment): Rop protein, which maintains plasmids at low copy number; rop
   3964..4015    +  misc_feature   bom (fragment): basis of mobility region from pBR322
>Addgene plasmid #195044 | natMX-ins7 | addgene full sequence | sequence record 384248 | Addgene NGS Result
TACGATTTAGGTGACACTATAGAACGCGGCCGCCAGCTGAAGCTTCGTACGCTGCAGGTCGACGGATCCC
CGGGTTAATTAATATAATGTTACATGCGTACACGCGTTTGTACAGAAAAAAAAGAAAAATTTGAAATATA
AATAACGTTCTTAATACTAACATAACTATAAAAAAATAAATAGGGACCTAGACTTCAGGTTGTCTAACTC
CTTCCTTTTCGGTTAGAGCGGATGTGGGGGGAGGGCGTGAATGTAAGCGTGACATAACTAATTACATGAT
ATCGACAAAGGAAAAGGGGCCTGTGAAGCTCTAGGAGAAGCCCTAGGAGAAGCAAAGGGGAAGCCCAAAG
AGGGACAAGCGCAGGCCACTACAGTAACAAAGACAGGAAGCCCAAAAGATCGCACCTTCCAGTCCATCGC
CTTCCCCCATTGTCATATGGCAGTTTATAGCAGTGTGGCAGTATGGCAGTGTGGCAATGTGAAGCAGTGT
GCAATACTTCCAAAGTGGATAATGTGATGCTTGCAAAAAGTTGGGACCACCAATGCTGTAGAGACAATGG
GATACCCTAGCGAATGAAGAAAAAAAGGAAAACGAAAAAAATTTGTATATAAAGCAGAGGCAATTTTTGT
AGCGGCATGATTAGTTGTCAATTGGCAAGACGGCATACATACATCTATTCGATAATGGGTACCACTCTTG
ACGACACGGCTTACCGGTACCGCACCAGTGTCCCGGGAGACGCCGAAGCCATCGAGGCACTGGATGGGTC
CTTCACCACCGACACTGTCTTCCGCGTCACTGCCACCGGGGACGGCTTCACCCTGCGGGAGGTGCCGGTG
GACCCGCCACTGACCAAGGTGTTCCCCGATGACGAGTCGGATGACGAATCTGACGACGGTGAGGACGGCG
ACCCAGACTCCCGGACGTTCGTCGCGTACGGGGACGACGGCGACCTAGCGGGATTCGTGGTCGTCTCGTA
CTCCGGCTGGAACCGACGGCTGACCGTCGAGGACATCGAAGTAGCCCCAGAACACCGAGGGCACGGAGTC
GGGCGAGCGTTGATGGGTCTCGCGACGGAGTTCGCTCGCGAGCGGGGCGCAGGTCACCTATGGCTAGAGG
TCACCAACGTCAACGCACCAGCGATCCACGCGTACCGACGGATGGGGTTCACCCTCTGCGGTCTGGACAC
CGCACTGTACGACGGCACAGCCTCGGACGGCGAGCAGGCGCTCTACATGAGCATGCCCTGCCCCTAAACT
AGCTTGAGAACTCCCCCTAGTTCTTAGAAAGGTGTAATTTGAGCGCATGAATAATATTTCTCCACTCCCG
ATACTTTTAATAGGGTAGTAAAAAATTTAACCAGTTCGAGTGCTTCCTAACAAGATGAACATAAACTTGA
TAGAGTCTACCTTTTGATAGGGTATAAATTTTATCTTCCTGTTTAGAGATGTTTTCTCAATGGTTAATGG
AAAATATATGCTATATCTTGCCACGCAGTACATCCTTTCGAAGCTTTTTTATTCTATTTCAACACATCGA
TAAATGACGTACATAAAAATTATAAATAATTTAATGAAAAAATTATTATTATGACTTATACATTAATTAA
TTATCAGTTTATTTTTTTTTTATTTTTTTTCTTTCTCAGTTTAATTAGTTTAAACGAGCTCGAATTCATC
GATGATATCAGATCCACTAGTGGCCTATGCGGCCGCGGATCTGCCGGTCTCCCTATAGTGAGTCGTATTA
ATTTCGATAAGCCAGGTTAACCTGCATTAATGAATCGGCCAACGCGCGGGGAGAGGCGGTTTGCGTATTG
GGCGCTCTTCCGCTTCCTCGCTCACTGACTCGCTGCGCTCGGTCGTTCGGCTGCGGCGAGCGGTATCAGC
TCACTCAAAGGCGGTAATACGGTTATCCACAGAATCAGGGGATAACGCAGGAAAGAACATGTGAGCAAAA
GGCCAGCAAAAGGCCAGGAACCGTAAAAAGGCCGCGTTGCTGGCGTTTTTCCATAGGCTCCGCCCCCCTG
ACGAGCATCACAAAAATCGACGCTCAAGTCAGAGGTGGCGAAACCCGACAGGACTATAAAGATACCAGGC
GTTTCCCCCTGGAAGCTCCCTCGTGCGCTCTCCTGTTCCGACCCTGCCGCTTACCGGATACCTGTCCGCC
TTTCTCCCTTCGGGAAGCGTGGCGCTTTCTCATAGCTCACGCTGTAGGTATCTCAGTTCGGTGTAGGTCG
TTCGCTCCAAGCTGGGCTGTGTGCACGAACCCCCCGTTCAGCCCGACCGCTGCGCCTTATCCGGTAACTA
TCGTCTTGAGTCCAACCCGGTAAGACACGACTTATCGCCACTGGCAGCAGCCACTGGTAACAGGATTAGC
AGAGCGAGGTATGTAGGCGGTGCTACAGAGTTCTTGAAGTGGTGGCCTAACTACGGCTACACTAGAAGAA
CAGTATTTGGTATCTGCGCTCTGCTGAAGCCAGTTACCTTCGGAAAAAGAGTTGGTAGCTCTTGATCCGG
CAAACAAACCACCGCTGGTAGCGGTGGTTTTTTTGTTTGCAAGCAGCAGATTACGCGCAGAAAAAAAGGA
TCTCAAGAAGATCCTTTGATCTTTTCTACGGGGTCTGACGCTCAGTGGAACGAAAACTCACGTTAAGGGA
TTTTGGTCATGAGATTATCAAAAAGGATCTTCACCTAGATCCTTTTAAATTAAAAATGAAGTTTTAAATC
AATCTAAAGTATATATGAGTAAACTTGGTCTGACAGTTACCAATGCTTAATCAGTGAGGCACCTATCTCA
GCGATCTGTCTATTTCGTTCATCCATAGTTGCCTGACTCCCCGTCGTGTAGATAACTACGATACGGGAGG
GCTTACCATCTGGCCCCAGTGCTGCAATGATACCGCGAGACCCACGCTCACCGGCTCCAGATTTATCAGC
AATAAACCAGCCAGCCGGAAGGGCCGAGCGCAGAAGTGGTCCTGCAACTTTATCCGCCTCCATCCAGTCT
ATTAATTGTTGCCGGGAAGCTAGAGTAAGTAGTTCGCCAGTTAATAGTTTGCGCAACGTTGTTGCCATTG
CTACAGGCATCGTGGTGTCACGCTCGTCGTTTGGTATGGCTTCATTCAGCTCCGGTTCCCAACGATCAAG
GCGAGTTACATGATCCCCCATGTTGTGCAAAAAAGCGGTTAGCTCCTTCGGTCCTCCGATCGTTGTCAGA
AGTAAGTTGGCCGCAGTGTTATCACTCATGGTTATGGCAGCACTGCATAATTCTCTTACTGTCATGCCAT
CCGTAAGATGCTTTTCTGTGACTGGTGAGTACTCAACCAAGTCATTCTGAGAATAGTGTATGCGGCGACC
GAGTTGCTCTTGCCCGGCGTCAATACGGGATAATACCGCGCCACATAGCAGAACTTTAAAAGTGCTCATC
ATTGGAAAACGTTCTTCGGGGCGAAAACTCTCAAGGATCTTACCGCTGTTGAGATCCAGTTCGATGTAAC
CCACTCGTGCACCCAACTGATCTTCAGCATCTTTTACTTTCACCAGCGTTTCTGGGTGAGCAAAAACAGG
AAGGCAAAATGCCGCAAAAAAGGGAATAAGGGCGACACGGAAATGTTGAATACTCATACTCTTCCTTTTT
CAATATTATTGAAGCATTTATCAGGGTTATTGTCTCATGAGCGGATACATATTTGAATGTATTTAGAAAA
ATAAACAAATAGGGGTTCCGCGCACATTTCCCCGAAAAGTGCCACCTGACGTCTAAGAAACCATTATTAT
CATGACATTAACCTATAAAAATAGGCGTATCACGAGGCCCTTTCGTCTCGCGCGTTTCGGTGATGACGGT
GAAAACCTCTGACACATGCAGCTCCCGGAGACGGTCACAGCTTGTCTGTAAGCGGATGCCGGGAGCAGAC
AAGCCCGTCAGGGCGCGTCAGCGGGTGTTGGCGGGTGTCGGGGCTGGCTTAACTATGCGGCATCAGAGCA
GATTGTACTGAGAGTGCACCATATGGACATATTGTCGTTAGAACGCGGCTACAATTAATACATAACCTTA
TGTATCATACACA
